Addgene plasmid #39020: ADA
Purpose: Bacterial expression for structure determination; may not be full ORF
Depositing lab: Nicola Burgess-Brown. Depositing organization: University of Oxford.
Backbone
  Vector backbone: pNIC-CTHF
  Backbone manufacturer: SGC
  Vector type: Bacterial Expression
Growth in bacteria
  Bacterial resistance: Kanamycin, 50 μg/mL
  Growth temperature: 37°C
  Growth strain: Mach1
  Copy number: Low Copy
Gene/Insert
  Gene/Insert name: ADA (alt names: adenosine deaminase; PDB:3IAR)
  Species: H. sapiens (human)
  Insert size (bp): 1155
  Entrez Gene: ADA (a.k.a. ADA1)
  Tag / fusion protein: TEV-His6-Flag (C terminal on insert)
  Cloning method: Ligation Independent Cloning
  Sequencing primers: 5′ T7; 3′ T7-term
Terms and licenses: Academic/Nonprofit Terms; Industry Terms: Not Available to Industry
How to cite: ADA was a gift from Nicola Burgess-Brown (Addgene plasmid # 39020 ; http://n2t.net/addgene:39020 ; RRID:Addgene_39020)
