[The description below was written by a language model from this plasmid's Addgene catalogue record.]
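Description:
ADA is a bacterial expression plasmid carrying the human adenosine deaminase gene (ADA, also known as ADA1) in the pNIC-CTHF backbone, a vector from the Structural Genomics Consortium designed for recombinant protein production in E. coli. It is selected with kanamycin and is recorded as low copy. The origin of replication is not stated in the record, and no feature table is available, so the finer layout of the backbone cannot be described here.

The insert is about 1155 bp and was introduced by ligation-independent cloning, a restriction-free method well suited to high-throughput construct generation. The record cautions that the insert may not represent the full open reading frame, as is common for constructs whose boundaries are trimmed to favour crystallisation. The coding sequence is fused at its C terminus to a TEV-His6-Flag tag. The hexahistidine segment allows purification by immobilised metal affinity chromatography, the Flag epitope supports antibody-based detection or capture, and the TEV protease site between the protein and the tags permits their removal after purification. The promoter is not explicitly named, but the listed sequencing primers (T7 and T7 terminator) suggest that the insert sits in a T7 promoter/terminator expression cassette, which would require a host supplying T7 RNA polymerase for expression.

The stated purpose is bacterial expression for structure determination, and the alternative names associate the construct with a deposited Protein Data Bank structure. It is therefore mainly suited to producing purified human adenosine deaminase for crystallographic, biophysical or biochemical studies.
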