>Addgene plasmid #39020 | ADA | depositor partial sequence | sequence record 49078 | ADA sequence 1155 bps
ATGCCCGCCTTCGACAAGCCCAAAGTAGAACTGCATGTCCACCTAGACGGATCCATCAAGCCTGAAACCA
TCTTATACTATGGCAGGAGGAGAGGGATCGCCCTCCCAGCTAACACAGCAGAGGGGCTGCTGAACGTCAT
TGGCATGGACAAGCCGCTCACCCTTCCAGACTTCCTGGCCAAGTTTGACTACTACATGCCTGCTATCGCG
GGCTGCCGGGAGGCTATCAAAAGGATCGCCTATGAGTTTGTAGAGATGAAGGCCAAAGAGGGCGTGGTGT
ATGTGGAGGTGCGGTACAGTCCGCACCTGCTGGCCAACTCCAAAGTGGAGCCAATCCCCTGGAACCAGGC
TGAAGGGGACCTCACCCCAGACGAGGTGGTGGCCCTAGTGGGCCAGGGCCTGCAGGAGGGGGAGCGAGAC
TTCGGGGTCAAGGCCCGGTCCATCCTGTGCTGCATGCGCCACCAGCCCAACTGGTCCCCCAAGGTGGTGG
AGCTGTGTAAGAAGTACCAGCAGCAGACCGTGGTAGCCATTGACCTGGCTGGAGATGAGACCATCCCAGG
AAGCAGCCTCTTGCCTGGACATGTCCAGGCCTACCAGGAGGCTGTGAAGAGCGGCATTCACCGTACTGTC
CACGCCGGGGAGGTGGGCTCGGCCGAAGTAGTAAAAGAGGCTGTGGACATACTCAAGACAGAGCGGCTGG
GACACGGCTACCACACCCTGGAAGACCAGGCCCTTTATAACAGGCTGCGGCAGGAAAACATGCACTTCGA
GATCTGCCCCTGGTCCAGCTACCTCACTGGTGCCTGGAAGCCGGACACGGAGCATGCAGTCATTCGGCTC
AAAAATGACCAGGCTAACTACTCGCTCAACACAGATGACCCGCTCATCTTCAAGTCCACCCTGGACACTG
ATTACCAGATGACCAAACGGGACATGGGCTTTACTGAAGAGGAGTTTAAAAGGCTGAACATCAATGCGGC
CAAATCTAGTTTCCTCCCAGAAGATGAAAAGAGGGAGCTTCTCGACCTGCTCTATAAAGCCTATGGGATG
CCACCTTCAGCCTCTGCAGGGCAGAACCTCGCAGAGAACCTCTACTTCCAATCGCACCATCATCACCACC
ATGATTACAAGGATGACGACGATAAGTGAGGATCC
