>Addgene plasmid #39020 | ADA | addgene partial sequence | sequence record 53006 | T7 5'-TAATACGACTCACTATAGGG-3'
ATTTTGTTTACCTTAAGAAGGAGATATACTATGCCCGCCTTCGACAAGCCCAAAGTAGAACTGCATGTCC
ACCTAGACGGATCCATCAAGCCTGAAACCATCTTATACTATGGCAGGAGGAGAGGGATCGCCCTCCCAGC
TAACACAGCAGAGGGGCTGCTGAACGTCATTGGCATGGACAAGCCGCTCACCCTTCCAGACTTCCTGGCC
AAGTTTGACTACTACATGCCTGCTATCGCGGGCTGCCGGGAGGCTATCAAAAGGATCGCCTATGAGTTTG
TAGAGATGAAGGCCAAAGAGGGCGTGGTGTATGTGGAGGTGCGGTACAGTCCGCACCTGCTGGCCAACTC
CAAAGTGGAGCCAATCCCCTGGAACCAGGCTGAAGGGGACCTCACCCCAGACGAGGTGGTGGCCCTAGTG
GGCCAGGGCCTGCAGGAGGGGGAGCGAGACTTCGGGGTCAAGGCCCGGTCCATCCTGTGCTGCATGCGCC
ACCAGCCCAACTGGTCCCCCAAGGTGGTGGAGCTGTGTAAGAAGTACCAGCAGCAGACCGTGGTAGCCAT
TGACCTGGCTGGAGATGAGACCATCCCAGGAAGCAGCCTCTTGCCTGGACATGTCCAGGCCTACCAGGAG
GCTGTGAAGAGCGGCATTCACCGTACTGTCCACGCCGGGGAGGTGGGCTCGGCCGAAGTAGTAAAAGAGG
CTGTGGACATACTCAAGACAGAGCGGCTGGGACACGGCTACCACACCCTGGAAGACCAGGCCCTTTATAA
CAGGCTGCGGCAGGAAAACATGCACTTCGAGATCTGCCCCTGGTCCAGCTACCTCACTGGTGCCTGGAAG
CCGGACACGGAGCATGCAGTCATTCGGCTCAAAAATGACCAGGCTAACTACTCGCTCAACACAGATGACC
