>Addgene plasmid #39020 | ADA | addgene partial sequence | sequence record 53345 | T7_term
GATCTCAGTGGTGGTGGTGGTGGTGCTCGAGTGCGGCCGCTAGCTTGTCGACGGAGCTCGAATTCGGATC
CTCACTTATCGTCGTCATCCTTGTAATCATGGTGGTGATGATGGTGCGATTGGAAGTAGAGGTTCTCTGC
GAGGTTCTGCCCTGCAGAGGCTGAAGGTGGCATCCCATAGGCTTTATAGAGCAGGTCGAGAAGCTCCCTC
TTTTCATCTTCTGGGAGGAAACTAGATTTGGCCGCATTGATGTTCAGCCTTTTAAACTCCTCTTCAGTAA
AGCCCATGTCCCGTTTGGTCATCTGGTAATCAGTGTCCAGGGTGGACTTGAAGATGAGCGGGTCATCTGT
GTTGAGCGAGTAGTTAGCCTGGTCATTTTTGAGCCGAATGACTGCATGCTCCGTGTCCGGCTTCCAGGCA
CCAGTGAGGTAGCTGGACCAGGGGCAGATCTCGAAGTGCATGTTTTCCTGCCGCAGCCTGTTATAAAGGG
CCTGGTCTTCCAGGGTGTGGTAGCCGTGTCCCAGCCGCTCTGTCTTGAGTATGTCCACAGCCTCTTTTAC
TACTTCGGCCGAGCCCACCTCCCCGGCGTGGACAGTACGGTGAATGCCGCTCTTCACAGCCTCCTGGTAG
GCCTGGACATGTCCAGGCAAGAGGCTGCTTCCTGGGATGGTCTCATCTCCAGCCAGGTCAATGGCTACCA
CGGTCTGCTGCTGGTACTTCTTACACAGCTCCACCACCTTGGGGGACCAGTTGGGCTGGTGGCGCATGCA
GCACAGGATGGACCGGGCCTTGACCCCGAAGTCTCGCTCCCCCTCCTGCAGGCCCTGGCCCACTAGGGCC
ACCACCTCGTCTGGGGTGAGGTCCCCTTCA
